Addgene plasmid #139492: pVW295
Purpose: Insertion of the pALD3 promoter and 24 PP7 stem loops in the GLT1 locus using HIS marker in S. cerevisiae
Depositing lab: Serge Pelet. Depositing organization: Universite de Lausanne (UNIL). Publication: Single-particle imaging of stress-promoters induction reveals the interplay between MAPK signaling, chromatin and transcription factors. Wosika V, Pelet S. Nat Commun. 2020 Jun 23;11(1):3171. doi: 10.1038/s41467-020-16943-w. PubMed 32576833.
Backbone
  Vector backbone: pHIS
  Backbone size w/o insert (bp): 3950
  Vector type: Yeast Expression
  Selectable markers: HIS3
Growth in bacteria
  Bacterial resistance: Ampicillin, 100 μg/mL
  Growth temperature: 37°C
  Growth strain: DH5alpha
  Copy number: High Copy
Gene/Insert
  Gene/Insert name: pALD3 24xPP7sl
  Species: S. cerevisiae (budding yeast)
  Insert size (bp): 4509
  Mutation: WT
  Promoter: pALD3
  Cloning method: Restriction Enzyme; 5′ cloning site SacI (unknown if destroyed); 3′ cloning site BamHI (unknown if destroyed)
  Sequencing primers: 5′ TGGTCGCTATACTGCTGTCG; 3′ T7
Terms and licenses: Academic/Nonprofit Terms; Industry Terms: Not Available to Industry
Depositor comments: Addgene's lab has found that this plasmid encodes 22 PP7 stem loops rather than the reported 24. Depositor noted that PP7 stem loop repeat region is prone to losing repeats over time and recommends verifying repeats by whole plasmid sequencing to avoid further loss of repeats.
How to cite: pVW295 was a gift from Serge Pelet (Addgene plasmid # 139492 ; http://n2t.net/addgene:139492 ; RRID:Addgene_139492)
