[The description below was written by a language model from this plasmid's Addgene catalogue record and pLannotate feature annotations shown in this document.]
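Description:
pVW295 is a yeast integration plasmid built on the pHIS backbone, designed to place the stress-responsive ALD3 promoter and an array of PP7 stem loops at the GLT1 locus of Saccharomyces cerevisiae. It is maintained in E. coli as a high-copy plasmid through a ColE1/pUC-type origin with ampicillin selection (β-lactamase). The annotation also finds a Tn5-derived NeoR/KanR gene along with fragments of lacZα, ccdB and Tn5 transposase, which look like remnants of the cloning vector rather than functional parts of the design. No yeast replication origin is annotated, consistent with use by chromosomal integration. Yeast transformants are selected with a HIS3 marker, annotated between the Ashbya gossypii TEF promoter and terminator.

Downstream of the marker lies an unannotated stretch that presumably holds the ALD3 promoter, although the feature tables do not label it. It is followed by a regularly spaced series of short linker motifs, about 121 nt apart, that mark the PP7 repeat array, and then by a fragment of the GLT1 coding sequence that can serve as a homology arm. Once integrated, the ALD3 promoter would drive a GLT1 transcript carrying PP7 hairpins near its 5′ end. These hairpins are bound by fluorescently tagged PP7 coat protein, supplied separately, so nascent transcripts can be seen as spots in living cells, in line with the associated work on single-particle imaging of stress-promoter induction.

The repeat array is unstable. The repository found 22 rather than the stated 24 stem loops, and the two sequence records differ by one repeat unit (8,141 versus 8,020 nt, with twelve versus eleven linker motifs). The depositor advises checking repeat number by whole-plasmid sequencing.
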