Features (pLannotate 1.2.2; 31 found; start..end, strand, type, name):
    408..751     +  promoter       TEF promoter: Ashbya gossypii TEF promoter
    794..1447    +  CDS            HIS3: HIS7_YEAST - Experimental evidence at protein level: Swiss-Prot protein existence level 1. From Saccharomyces cerevisiae (strain ATCC 204508 / S288c) (Baker's yeast).
   1454..1651    +  terminator     TEF terminator: Ashbya gossypii TEF terminator
   2362..2379    +  misc_feature   MCS (fragment): pBluescript multiple cloning site
   2427..2445    -  misc_feature   MCS (fragment): pUC18/19 multiple cloning site
   2548..2566    -  misc_feature   MCS (fragment): pUC18/19 multiple cloning site
   2669..2687    -  misc_feature   MCS (fragment): pUC18/19 multiple cloning site
   2790..2808    -  misc_feature   MCS (fragment): pUC18/19 multiple cloning site
   2911..2929    -  misc_feature   MCS (fragment): pUC18/19 multiple cloning site
   3032..3050    -  misc_feature   MCS (fragment): pUC18/19 multiple cloning site
   3153..3171    -  misc_feature   MCS (fragment): pUC18/19 multiple cloning site
   3274..3292    -  misc_feature   MCS (fragment): pUC18/19 multiple cloning site
   3395..3413    -  misc_feature   MCS (fragment): pUC18/19 multiple cloning site
   3516..3534    -  misc_feature   MCS (fragment): pUC18/19 multiple cloning site
   3637..3655    -  misc_feature   MCS (fragment): pUC18/19 multiple cloning site
   3744..4052    +  CDS            GLT1 (fragment): GLT1_YEAST - Experimental evidence at protein level: Swiss-Prot protein existence level 1. Forms L-glutamate from L-glutamine and 2-oxoglutarate. Represents an alternative pathway to L-glutamate dehydrogenase for the biosynthesis of L-glutamate. Participates with glutamine synthetase in ammonia assimilation processes. The enzyme is specific for NADH, L- glutamine and 2-oxoglutarate. From Saccharomyces cerevisiae (strain ATCC 204508 / S288c) (Baker's yeast).
   4086..4104    -  promoter       T7 promoter: promoter for bacteriophage T7 RNA polymerase
   4107..4254    +  CDS            lacZα (fragment): LacZα fragment of β-galactosidase; lacZ fragment
   4264..4567    +  CDS            ccdB (fragment): CcdB, a bacterial toxin that poisons DNA gyrase; ccdB; Plasmids containing the ccdB gene cannot be propagated in standard E. coli strains.
   4615..4884    +  CDS            tnpA (fragment): TN5P_ECOLX - Also known as tnp. Experimental evidence at protein level: Swiss-Prot protein existence level 1. Mediates transposition of transposon Tn5 by a 'cut and paste' mechanism. First, the monomeric transposase binds the 19 bp inverted DNA repeats flanking the transposon. Then, dimerization of the DNA- bound transposase creates a synaptic DNA complex. After nicking of the first DNA strand, excision of the transposon proceeds through a series of intermediates. The transposase then mediates the insertion of the transposon at a new site by strand transfer. The activity of the wild- type tran
   4916..5710    +  CDS            NeoR/KanR: aminoglycoside phosphotransferase from Tn5; aph(3')-II (or nptII); confers resistance to neomycin, kanamycin, and G418 (Geneticin®)
   5731..5781    -  misc_feature   bom (fragment): basis of mobility region from pBR322
   5808..5867    +  promoter       AmpR promoter (fragment): bla
   5960..6820    -  CDS            AmpR: β-lactamase; bla; confers resistance to ampicillin, carbenicillin, and related antibiotics
   6821..6873    -  promoter       AmpR promoter (fragment): bla
   6944..7532    +  rep_origin     ori: high-copy-number ColE1/pMB1/pBR322/pUC origin of replication
   7715..7807    +  CDS            lacI (fragment): lac repressor; lacI; The lac repressor binds to the lac operator to inhibit transcription in E. coli. This inhibition can be relieved by adding lactose or isopropyl-β-D-thiogalactopyranoside (IPTG).
   7820..7841    +  protein_bind   CAP binding site: CAP binding activates transcription in the presence of cAMP. E. coli catabolite activator protein
   7856..7886    +  promoter       lac promoter: promoter for the E. coli lac operon
   7894..7910    +  protein_bind   lac operator: The lac repressor binds to the lac operator to inhibit transcription in E. coli. This inhibition can be relieved by adding lactose or isopropyl-β-D-thiogalactopyranoside (IPTG). lac repressor encoded by lacI
   7955..7973    +  promoter       T3 promoter: promoter for bacteriophage T3 RNA polymerase
>Addgene plasmid #139492 | pVW295 | addgene full sequence | sequence record 494935 | Addgene Long Read Sequencing Result
ACCGTTCAACCCTATACAGCGCAAATTTGGTCCTAATACACTTCGGTTTTAATGCGTCAATCCGATTGGC
TCCGATAAGCTTTTGCACATTTTTCAAGTCATATGTCACGACGAACGTGATGCCCGCAAAACGTAAAAAA
AAGAAGCAATAAATTGCCCAAAAAAAAAATATAAACTGCTTTTCTTAGTCATTCATAAGTTCTGATGGTC
TTCCTTATCTTATTGTATTTTTCGTCCTATTGTTTCATTTCTTACCAAATTAATCAATTCTTATATCTTA
CTTGATAACACACCAAACTAATCGTCTCCACATCATAGGAAGATAGGAAATTGCTATCTCAGTCCTATAC
TACGCAGACCTCGAGTCTGTTTAGCTTGCCTCGTCCCCGCCGGGTCACCCGGCCAGCGACATGGAGGCCC
AGAATACCCTCCTTGACAGTCTTGACGTGCGCAGCTCAGGGGCATGATGTGACTGTCGCCCGTACATTTA
GCCCATACATCCCCATGTATAATCATTTGCATCCATACATTTTGATGGCCGCACGGCGCGAAGCAAAAAT
TACGGCTCCTCGCTGCAGACCTGCGAGCAGGGAAACGCTCCCCTCACAGACGCGTTGAATTGTCCCCACG
CCGCGCCCCTGTAGAGAAATATAAAAGGTTAGGATTTGCCACTGAGGTTCTTCTTTCATATACTTCCTTT
TAAAATCTTGCTAGGATACAGTTCTCACATCACATCCGAACATAAACAACCATGGCAGAACCAGCCCAAA
AAAAGCAAAAACAAACTGTTCAGGAGCGCAAGGCGTTTATCTCCCGTATCACTAATGAAACTAAAATTCA
AATCGCTATTTCGCTGAATGGTGGTTATATTCAAATAAAAGATTCGATTCTTCCTGCAAAGAAGGATGAC
GATGTAGCTTCCCAAGCTACTCAGTCACAGGTCATCGATATTCACACAGGTGTTGGCTTTTTGGATCATA
TGATCCATGCGTTGGCAAAACACTCTGGTTGGTCTCTTATTGTTGAATGTATTGGTGACCTGCACATTGA
CGATCACCATACTACCGAAGATTGCGGTATCGCATTAGGGCAAGCGTTCAAAGAAGCAATGGGTGCTGTC
CGTGGTGTAAAAAGATTCGGTACTGGGTTCGCACCATTGGATGAGGCGCTATCACGTGCCGTAGTCGATT
TATCTAGTAGACCATTTGCTGTAATCGACCTTGGATTGAAGAGAGAGATGATTGGTGATTTATCCACTGA
AATGATTCCACACTTTTTGGAAAGTTTCGCGGAGGCGGCCAGAATTACTTTGCATGTTGATTGTCTGAGA
GGTTTCAACGATCACCACAGAAGTGAGAGTGCGTTCAAGGCTTTGGCTGTTGCCATAAGAGAAGCTATTT
CTAGCAATGGCACCAATGACGTTCCCTCAACCAAAGGTGTTTTGATGTGAAGTACTGACAATAAAAAGAT
TCTTGTTTTCAAGAACTTGTCATTTGTATAGTTTTTTTATATTGTAGTTGTTCTATTTTAATCAAATGTT
AGCGTGATTTATATTTTTTTTCGCCTCGACATCATCTGCCCAGATGCGAAGTTAAGTGCGCAGAAAGTAA
TATCATGCGTCAATCGTATGTGAATGCTGGTCGCTATACTGCTGTCGATTCGATACTAACGCCGCCATCC
AGAGCTCTTATGTAAGTGCGTAAGTACCTAAATAGCTTAGCCTGACGACGGATGAATATGTTGACAGTCT
AGCAAACAGTAGTAGTCCACTACTCGATATAAAACTGTAAGCACCATTATTTCAGCATGCGGAACAATTG
TTGTTACTAGGTTCTAGAAATCCCTTAAGATGGTAAAAAAATAGAGCTATAAACTCAGTGAGATTTATTT
TTGTGTCAAGAAATTATGCTTGCGTGTTAGTTTTCTCTATTCCCACCATTACGTAGATCTCCCGTCTTTT
TTTTTTCTTTTTCTGCATATGACGTCTGTTCTTCCTTCCCCCCCTGGAGTACAAGGAAAGTATCACTATT
AGAACTCTACAGTACCTTTCTTCCACGCCCTTTAGTGCATTTAGGGATTTTCATTACTGCTAATCCAAGA
CTTGAACCGGATTGTTGATCAGCCCCCTTCTTAAGCTGATTGCGAAACTCCCTAAGGGTTAAGGAATTAG
TAAGTTTAGGGAGGAGACAGGGAGATTGTTCAAACGAATAGCGTAGATTTAACTGATCATACCTCAGAAA
CTAATTGTATAAAATGGCAAATCTGGATGGGAATAAATTTGACTCATGCCAGGTAATTATACCTTGGACT
TGTATCATAGAGATATAGATTATACACATTTAGAAAATAGCCAAAAGAAAATCTAGAACTAGTGGATCCT
AAGGTACCTAATTGCCTAGAAAGGAGCAGACGATATGGCGTCGCTCCCTGCAGGTCGACTCTAGAAACCA
GCAGAGCATATGGGCTCGCTGGCTGCAGTATTCCCGGGTTCATTAGATCCTAAGGTACCTAATTGCCTAG
AAAGGAGCAGACGATATGGCGTCGCTCCCTGCAGGTCGACTCTAGAAACCAGCAGAGCATATGGGCTCGC
TGGCTGCAGTATTCCCGGGTTCATTAGATCCTAAGGTACCTAATTGCCTAGAAAGGAGCAGACGATATGG
CGTCGCTCCCTGCAGGTCGACTCTAGAAACCAGCAGAGCATATGGGCTCGCTGGCTGCAGTATTCCCGGG
TTCATTAGATCCTAAGGTACCTAATTGCCTAGAAAGGAGCAGACGATATGGCGTCGCTCCCTGCAGGTCG
ACTCTAGAAACCAGCAGAGCATATGGGCTCGCTGGCTGCAGTATTCCCGGGTTCATTAGATCCTAAGGTA
CCTAATTGCCTAGAAAGGAGCAGACGATATGGCGTCGCTCCCTGCAGGTCGACTCTAGAAACCAGCAGAG
CATATGGGCTCGCTGGCTGCAGTATTCCCGGGTTCATTAGATCCTAAGGTACCTAATTGCCTAGAAAGGA
GCAGACGATATGGCGTCGCTCCCTGCAGGTCGACTCTAGAAACCAGCAGAGCATATGGGCTCGCTGGCTG
CAGTATTCCCGGGTTCATTAGATCCTAAGGTACCTAATTGCCTAGAAAGGAGCAGACGATATGGCGTCGC
TCCCTGCAGGTCGACTCTAGAAACCAGCAGAGCATATGGGCTCGCTGGCTGCAGTATTCCCGGGTTCATT
AGATCCTAAGGTACCTAATTGCCTAGAAAGGAGCAGACGATATGGCGTCGCTCCCTGCAGGTCGACTCTA
GAAACCAGCAGAGCATATGGGCTCGCTGGCTGCAGTATTCCCGGGTTCATTAGATCCTAAGGTACCTAAT
TGCCTAGAAAGGAGCAGACGATATGGCGTCGCTCCCTGCAGGTCGACTCTAGAAACCAGCAGAGCATATG
GGCTCGCTGGCTGCAGTATTCCCGGGTTCATTAGATCCTAAGGTACCTAATTGCCTAGAAAGGAGCAGAC
GATATGGCGTCGCTCCCTGCAGGTCGACTCTAGAAACCAGCAGAGCATATGGGCTCGCTGGCTGCAGTAT
TCCCGGGTTCATTAGATCCTAAGGTACCTAATTGCCTAGAAAGGAGCAGACGATATGGCGTCGCTCCCTG
CAGGTCGACTCTAGAAACCAGCAGAGCATATGGGCTCGCTGGCTGCAGTATTCCCGGGTTCATTAGATCC
ATGTCCCAGGATAGAATTTTGTTAGATAGATCTATGCCAGTGTTGAAATCAGACAATTTCGATCCATTGG
AAGAAGCTTACGAAGGTGGGACAATTCAAAACTATAACGATGAACACCATCTTCATAAATCTTGGGCAAA
TGTGATTCCGGACAAACGAGGACTTTACGACCCTGATTATGAACATGACGCTTGTGGTGTCGGTTTCGTA
GCAAATAAGCATGGTGAACAGTCTCACAAGATTGTTACTGACGCTAGATATCTTTTAGTGAATATGACAC
ATCGTGGTGCCGTCTCATCTGATGGGAACGGTGACGGTGCCGGTATTCTGCTAGGTATCCCAAGGGCGAA
TTCGCGGCCGCTAAATTCAATTCGCCCTATAGTGAGTCGTATTACAATTCACTGGCCGTCGTTTTACAAC
GTCGTGACTGGGAAAACCCTGGCGTTACCCAACTTAATCGCCTTGCAGCACATCCCCCTTTCGCCAGCTG
GCGTAATAGCGAAGAGGCCCGCACCGATCGCCCTTCCCAACAGTTGCGCAGCCTATACGTACGGCAGTTT
AAGGTTTACACCTATAAAAGAGAGAGCCGTTATCGTCTGTTTGTGGATGTACAGAGTGATATTATTGACA
CGCCGGGGCGACGGATGGTGATCCCCCTGGCCAGTGCACGTCTGCTGTCAGATAAAGTCTCCCGTGAACT
TTACCCGGTGGTGCATATCGGGGATGAAAGCTGGCGCATGATGACCACCGATATGGCCAGTGTGCCGGTC
TCCGTTATCGGGGAAGAAGTGGCTGATCTCAGCCACCGCGAAAATGACATCAAAAACGCCATTAACCTGA
TGTTCTGGGGAATATAAATGTCAGGCATGAGATTATCAAAAAGGATCTTCACCTAGATCCTTTTCACGTA
GAAAGCCAGTCCGCAGAAACGGTGCTGACCCCGGATGAATGTCAGCTACTGGGCTATCTGGACAAGGGAA
AACGCAAGCGCAAAGAGAAAGCAGGTAGCTTGCAGTGGGCTTACATGGCGATAGCTAGACTGGGCGGTTT
TATGGACAGCAAGCGAACCGGAATTGCCAGCTGGGGCGCCCTCTGGTAAGGTTGGGAAGCCCTGCAAAGT
AAACTGGATGGCTTTCTTGCCGCCAAGGATCTGATGGCGCAGGGGATCAAGCTCTGATCAAGAGACAGGA
TGAGGATCGTTTCGCATGATTGAACAAGATGGATTGCACGCAGGTTCTCCGGCCGCTTGGGTGGAGAGGC
TATTCGGCTATGACTGGGCACAACAGACAATCGGCTGCTCTGATGCCGCCGTGTTCCGGCTGTCAGCGCA
GGGGCGCCCGGTTCTTTTTGTCAAGACCGACCTGTCCGGTGCCCTGAATGAACTGCAAGACGAGGCAGCG
CGGCTATCGTGGCTGGCCACGACGGGCGTTCCTTGCGCAGCTGTGCTCGACGTTGTCACTGAAGCGGGAA
GGGACTGGCTGCTATTGGGCGAAGTGCCGGGGCAGGATCTCCTGTCATCTCACCTTGCTCCTGCCGAGAA
AGTATCCATCATGGCTGATGCAATGCGGCGGCTGCATACGCTTGATCCGGCTACCTGCCCATTCGACCAC
CAAGCGAAACATCGCATCGAGCGAGCACGTACTCGGATGGAAGCCGGTCTTGTCGATCAGGATGATCTGG
ACGAAGAGCATCAGGGGCTCGCGCCAGCCGAACTGTTCGCCAGGCTCAAGGCGAGCATGCCCGACGGCGA
GGATCTCGTCGTGACCCATGGCGATGCCTGCTTGCCGAATATCATGGTGGAAAATGGCCGCTTTTCTGGA
TTCATCGACTGTGGCCGGCTGGGTGTGGCGGACCGCTATCAGGACATAGCGTTGGCTACCCGTGATATTG
CTGAAGAGCTTGGCGGCGAATGGGCTGACCGCTTCCTCGTGCTTTACGGTATCGCCGCTCCCGATTCGCA
GCGCATCGCCTTCTATCGCCTTCTTGACGAGTTCTTCTGAATTATTAACGCTTACAATTTCCTGATGCGG
TATTTTCTCCTTACGCATCTGTGCGGTATTTCACACCGCATCAGGTGGCACTTTTCGGGGAAATGTGCGC
GGAACCCCTATTTGTTTATTTTTCTAAATACATTCAAATATGTATCCGCTCATGAGATTATCAAAAAGGA
TCTTCACCTAGATCCTTTTAAATTAAAAATGAAGTTTTAAATCAATCTAAAGTATATATGAGTAAACTTG
GTCTGACAGTTACCAATGCTTAATCAGTGAGGCACCTATCTCAGCGATCTGTCTATTTCGTTCATCCATA
GTTGCCTGACTCCCCGTCGTGTAGATAACTACGATACGGGAGGGCTTACCATCTGGCCCCAGTGCTGCAA
TGATACCGCGAGACCCACGCTCACCGGCTCCAGATTTATCAGCAATAAACCAGCCAGCCGGAAGGGCCGA
GCGCAGAAGTGGTCCTGCAACTTTATCCGCCTCCATCCAGTCTATTAATTGTTGCCGGGAAGCTAGAGTA
AGTAGTTCGCCAGTTAATAGTTTGCGCAACGTTGTTGCCATTGCTACAGGCATCGTGGTGTCACGCTCGT
CGTTTGGTATGGCTTCATTCAGCTCCGGTTCCCAACGATCAAGGCGAGTTACATGATCCCCCATGTTGTG
CAAAAAAGCGGTTAGCTCCTTCGGTCCTCCGATCGTTGTCAGAAGTAAGTTGGCCGCAGTGTTATCACTC
ATGGTTATGGCAGCACTGCATAATTCTCTTACTGTCATGCCATCCGTAAGATGCTTTTCTGTGACTGGTG
AGTACTCAACCAAGTCATTCTGAGAATAGTGTATGCGGCGACCGAGTTGCTCTTGCCCGGCGTCAATACG
GGATAATACCGCGCCACATAGCAGAACTTTAAAAGTGCTCATCATTGGAAAACGTTCTTCGGGGCGAAAA
CTCTCAAGGATCTTACCGCTGTTGAGATCCAGTTCGATGTAACCCACTCGTGCACCCAACTGATCTTCAG
CATCTTTTACTTTCACCAGCGTTTCTGGGTGAGCAAAAACAGGAAGGCAAAATGCCGCAAAAAAGGGAAT
AAGGGCGACACGGAAATGTTGAATACTCATACTCTTCCTTTTTCAATATTATTGAAGCATTTATCAGGGT
TATTGTCTCATGACCAAAATCCCTTAACGTGAGTTTTCGTTCCACTGAGCGTCAGACCCCGTAGAAAAGA
TCAAAGGATCTTCTTGAGATCCTTTTTTTCTGCGCGTAATCTGCTGCTTGCAAACAAAAAAACCACCGCT
ACCAGCGGTGGTTTGTTTGCCGGATCAAGAGCTACCAACTCTTTTTCCGAAGGTAACTGGCTTCAGCAGA
GCGCAGATACCAAATACTGTTCTTCTAGTGTAGCCGTAGTTAGGCCACCACTTCAAGAACTCTGTAGCAC
CGCCTACATACCTCGCTCTGCTAATCCTGTTACCAGTGGCTGCTGCCAGTGGCGATAAGTCGTGTCTTAC
CGGGTTGGACTCAAGACGATAGTTACCGGATAAGGCGCAGCGGTCGGGCTGAACGGGGGGTTCGTGCACA
CAGCCCAGCTTGGAGCGAACGACCTACACCGAACTGAGATACCTACAGCGTGAGCTATGAGAAAGCGCCA
CGCTTCCCGAAGGGAGAAAGGCGGACAGGTATCCGGTAAGCGGCAGGGTCGGAACAGGAGAGCGCACGAG
GGAGCTTCCAGGGGGAAACGCCTGGTATCTTTATAGTCCTGTCGGGTTTCGCCACCTCTGACTTGAGCGT
CGATTTTTGTGATGCTCGTCAGGGGGGCGGAGCCTATGGAAAAACGCCAGCAACGCGGCCTTTTTACGGT
TCCTGGCCTTTTGCTGGCCTTTTGCTCACATGTTCTTTCCTGCGTTATCCCCTGATTCTGTGGATAACCG
TATTACCGCCTTTGAGTGAGCTGATACCGCTCGCCGCAGCCGAACGACCGAGCGCAGCGAGTCAGTGAGC
GAGGAAGCGGAAGAGCGCCCAATACGCAAACCGCCTCTCCCCGCGCGTTGGCCGATTCATTAATGCAGCT
GGCACGACAGGTTTCCCGACTGGAAAGCGGGCAGTGAGCGCAACGCAATTAATGTGAGTTAGCTCACTCA
TTAGGCACCCCAGGCTTTACACTTTATGCTTCCGGCTCGTATGTTGTGTGGAATTGTGAGCGGATAACAA
TTTCACACAGGAAACAGCTATGACCATGATTACGCCAAGCTCAGAATTAACCCTCACTAAAGGGACTAGT
CCTGCAGGTTTAAACGAATTCGCCCTTATATATTAATTAA
