Features (pLannotate 1.2.2; 32 found; start..end, strand, type, name):
    416..759     +  promoter       TEF promoter: Ashbya gossypii TEF promoter
    802..1455    +  CDS            HIS3: HIS7_YEAST - Experimental evidence at protein level: Swiss-Prot protein existence level 1. From Saccharomyces cerevisiae (strain ATCC 204508 / S288c) (Baker's yeast).
   1462..1659    +  terminator     TEF terminator: Ashbya gossypii TEF terminator
   2370..2387    +  misc_feature   MCS (fragment): pBluescript multiple cloning site
   2435..2453    -  misc_feature   MCS (fragment): pUC18/19 multiple cloning site
   2556..2574    -  misc_feature   MCS (fragment): pUC18/19 multiple cloning site
   2677..2695    -  misc_feature   MCS (fragment): pUC18/19 multiple cloning site
   2798..2816    -  misc_feature   MCS (fragment): pUC18/19 multiple cloning site
   2919..2937    -  misc_feature   MCS (fragment): pUC18/19 multiple cloning site
   3040..3058    -  misc_feature   MCS (fragment): pUC18/19 multiple cloning site
   3161..3179    -  misc_feature   MCS (fragment): pUC18/19 multiple cloning site
   3282..3300    -  misc_feature   MCS (fragment): pUC18/19 multiple cloning site
   3403..3421    -  misc_feature   MCS (fragment): pUC18/19 multiple cloning site
   3524..3542    -  misc_feature   MCS (fragment): pUC18/19 multiple cloning site
   3645..3663    -  misc_feature   MCS (fragment): pUC18/19 multiple cloning site
   3766..3784    -  misc_feature   MCS (fragment): pUC18/19 multiple cloning site
   3873..4181    +  CDS            GLT1 (fragment): GLT1_YEAST - Experimental evidence at protein level: Swiss-Prot protein existence level 1. Forms L-glutamate from L-glutamine and 2-oxoglutarate. Represents an alternative pathway to L-glutamate dehydrogenase for the biosynthesis of L-glutamate. Participates with glutamine synthetase in ammonia assimilation processes. The enzyme is specific for NADH, L- glutamine and 2-oxoglutarate. From Saccharomyces cerevisiae (strain ATCC 204508 / S288c) (Baker's yeast).
   4215..4233    -  promoter       T7 promoter: promoter for bacteriophage T7 RNA polymerase
   4236..4383    +  CDS            lacZα (fragment): LacZα fragment of β-galactosidase; lacZ fragment
   4393..4696    +  CDS            ccdB (fragment): CcdB, a bacterial toxin that poisons DNA gyrase; ccdB; Plasmids containing the ccdB gene cannot be propagated in standard E. coli strains.
   4744..5013    +  CDS            tnpA (fragment): TN5P_ECOLX - Also known as tnp. Experimental evidence at protein level: Swiss-Prot protein existence level 1. Mediates transposition of transposon Tn5 by a 'cut and paste' mechanism. First, the monomeric transposase binds the 19 bp inverted DNA repeats flanking the transposon. Then, dimerization of the DNA- bound transposase creates a synaptic DNA complex. After nicking of the first DNA strand, excision of the transposon proceeds through a series of intermediates. The transposase then mediates the insertion of the transposon at a new site by strand transfer. The activity of the wild- type tran
   5045..5839    +  CDS            NeoR/KanR: aminoglycoside phosphotransferase from Tn5; aph(3')-II (or nptII); confers resistance to neomycin, kanamycin, and G418 (Geneticin®)
   5860..5910    -  misc_feature   bom (fragment): basis of mobility region from pBR322
   5937..5996    +  promoter       AmpR promoter (fragment): bla
   6089..6947    -  CDS            AmpR: β-lactamase; bla; confers resistance to ampicillin, carbenicillin, and related antibiotics
   6948..7000    -  promoter       AmpR promoter (fragment): bla
   7071..7659    +  rep_origin     ori: high-copy-number ColE1/pMB1/pBR322/pUC origin of replication
   7842..7934    +  CDS            lacI (fragment): lac repressor; lacI; The lac repressor binds to the lac operator to inhibit transcription in E. coli. This inhibition can be relieved by adding lactose or isopropyl-β-D-thiogalactopyranoside (IPTG).
   7947..7968    +  protein_bind   CAP binding site: CAP binding activates transcription in the presence of cAMP. E. coli catabolite activator protein
   7983..8013    +  promoter       lac promoter: promoter for the E. coli lac operon
   8021..8037    +  protein_bind   lac operator: The lac repressor binds to the lac operator to inhibit transcription in E. coli. This inhibition can be relieved by adding lactose or isopropyl-β-D-thiogalactopyranoside (IPTG). lac repressor encoded by lacI
   8082..8100    +  promoter       T3 promoter: promoter for bacteriophage T3 RNA polymerase
>Addgene plasmid #139492 | pVW295 | analyzer sequence | sequence record 269857
TTAATTAAACCGTTCAACCCTATACAGCGCAAATTTGGTCCTAATACACTTCGGTTTTAATGCGTCAATC
CGATTGGCTCCGATAAGCTTTTGCACATTTTTCAAGTCATATGTCACGACGAACGTGATGCCCGCAAAAC
GTAAAAAAAAGAAGCAATAAATTGCCCAAAAAAAAAATATAAACTGCTTTTCTTAGTCATTCATAAGTTC
TGATGGTCTTCCTTATCTTATTGTATTTTTCGTCCTATTGTTTCATTTCTTACCAAATTAATCAATTCTT
ATATCTTACTTGATAACACACCAAACTAATCGTCTCCACATCATAGGAAGATAGGAAATTGCTATCTCAG
TCCTATACTACGCAGACCTCGAGTCTGTTTAGCTTGCCTCGTCCCCGCCGGGTCACCCGGCCAGCGACAT
GGAGGCCCAGAATACCCTCCTTGACAGTCTTGACGTGCGCAGCTCAGGGGCATGATGTGACTGTCGCCCG
TACATTTAGCCCATACATCCCCATGTATAATCATTTGCATCCATACATTTTGATGGCCGCACGGCGCGAA
GCAAAAATTACGGCTCCTCGCTGCAGACCTGCGAGCAGGGAAACGCTCCCCTCACAGACGCGTTGAATTG
TCCCCACGCCGCGCCCCTGTAGAGAAATATAAAAGGTTAGGATTTGCCACTGAGGTTCTTCTTTCATATA
CTTCCTTTTAAAATCTTGCTAGGATACAGTTCTCACATCACATCCGAACATAAACAACCATGGCAGAACC
AGCCCAAAAAAAGCAAAAACAAACTGTTCAGGAGCGCAAGGCGTTTATCTCCCGTATCACTAATGAAACT
AAAATTCAAATCGCTATTTCGCTGAATGGTGGTTATATTCAAATAAAAGATTCGATTCTTCCTGCAAAGA
AGGATGACGATGTAGCTTCCCAAGCTACTCAGTCACAGGTCATCGATATTCACACAGGTGTTGGCTTTTT
GGATCATATGATCCATGCGTTGGCAAAACACTCTGGTTGGTCTCTTATTGTTGAATGTATTGGTGACCTG
CACATTGACGATCACCATACTACCGAAGATTGCGGTATCGCATTAGGGCAAGCGTTCAAAGAAGCAATGG
GTGCTGTCCGTGGTGTAAAAAGATTCGGTACTGGGTTCGCACCATTGGATGAGGCGCTATCACGTGCCGT
AGTCGATTTATCTAGTAGACCATTTGCTGTAATCGACCTTGGATTGAAGAGAGAGATGATTGGTGATTTA
TCCACTGAAATGATTCCACACTTTTTGGAAAGTTTCGCGGAGGCGGCCAGAATTACTTTGCATGTTGATT
GTCTGAGAGGTTTCAACGATCACCACAGAAGTGAGAGTGCGTTCAAGGCTTTGGCTGTTGCCATAAGAGA
AGCTATTTCTAGCAATGGCACCAATGACGTTCCCTCAACCAAAGGTGTTTTGATGTGAAGTACTGACAAT
AAAAAGATTCTTGTTTTCAAGAACTTGTCATTTGTATAGTTTTTTTATATTGTAGTTGTTCTATTTTAAT
CAAATGTTAGCGTGATTTATATTTTTTTTCGCCTCGACATCATCTGCCCAGATGCGAAGTTAAGTGCGCA
GAAAGTAATATCATGCGTCAATCGTATGTGAATGCTGGTCGCTATACTGCTGTCGATTCGATACTAACGC
CGCCATCCAGAGCTCTTATGTAAGTGCGTAAGTACCTAAATAGCTTAGCCTGACGACGGATGAATATGTT
GACAGTCTAGCAAACAGTAGTAGTCCACTACTCGATATAAAACTGTAAGCACCATTATTTCAGCATGCGG
AACAATTGTTGTTACTAGGTTCTAGAAATCCCTTAAGATGGTAAAAAAATAGAGCTATAAACTCAGTGAG
ATTTATTTTTGTGTCAAGAAATTATGCTTGCGTGTTAGTTTTCTCTATTCCCACCATTACGTAGATCTCC
CGTCTTTTTTTTTTCTTTTTCTGCATATGACGTCTGTTCTTCCTTCCCCCCCTGGAGTACAAGGAAAGTA
TCACTATTAGAACTCTACAGTACCTTTCTTCCACGCCCTTTAGTGCATTTAGGGATTTTCATTACTGCTA
ATCCAAGACTTGAACCGGATTGTTGATCAGCCCCCTTCTTAAGCTGATTGCGAAACTCCCTAAGGGTTAA
GGAATTAGTAAGTTTAGGGAGGAGACAGGGAGATTGTTCAAACGAATAGCGTAGATTTAACTGATCATAC
CTCAGAAACTAATTGTATAAAATGGCAAATCTGGATGGGAATAAATTTGACTCATGCCAGGTAATTATAC
CTTGGACTTGTATCATAGAGATATAGATTATACACATTTAGAAAATAGCCAAAAGAAAATCTAGAACTAG
TGGATCCTAAGGTACCTAATTGCCTAGAAAGGAGCAGACGATATGGCGTCGCTCCCTGCAGGTCGACTCT
AGAAACCAGCAGAGCATATGGGCTCGCTGGCTGCAGTATTCCCGGGTTCATTAGATCCTAAGGTACCTAA
TTGCCTAGAAAGGAGCAGACGATATGGCGTCGCTCCCTGCAGGTCGACTCTAGAAACCAGCAGAGCATAT
GGGCTCGCTGGCTGCAGTATTCCCGGGTTCATTAGATCCTAAGGTACCTAATTGCCTAGAAAGGAGCAGA
CGATATGGCGTCGCTCCCTGCAGGTCGACTCTAGAAACCAGCAGAGCATATGGGCTCGCTGGCTGCAGTA
TTCCCGGGTTCATTAGATCCTAAGGTACCTAATTGCCTAGAAAGGAGCAGACGATATGGCGTCGCTCCCT
GCAGGTCGACTCTAGAAACCAGCAGAGCATATGGGCTCGCTGGCTGCAGTATTCCCGGGTTCATTAGATC
CTAAGGTACCTAATTGCCTAGAAAGGAGCAGACGATATGGCGTCGCTCCCTGCAGGTCGACTCTAGAAAC
CAGCAGAGCATATGGGCTCGCTGGCTGCAGTATTCCCGGGTTCATTAGATCCTAAGGTACCTAATTGCCT
AGAAAGGAGCAGACGATATGGCGTCGCTCCCTGCAGGTCGACTCTAGAAACCAGCAGAGCATATGGGCTC
GCTGGCTGCAGTATTCCCGGGTTCATTAGATCCTAAGGTACCTAATTGCCTAGAAAGGAGCAGACGATAT
GGCGTCGCTCCCTGCAGGTCGACTCTAGAAACCAGCAGAGCATATGGGCTCGCTGGCTGCAGTATTCCCG
GGTTCATTAGATCCTAAGGTACCTAATTGCCTAGAAAGGAGCAGACGATATGGCGTCGCTCCCTGCAGGT
CGACTCTAGAAACCAGCAGAGCATATGGGCTCGCTGGCTGCAGTATTCCCGGGTTCATTAGATCCTAAGG
TACCTAATTGCCTAGAAAGGAGCAGACGATATGGCGTCGCTCCCTGCAGGTCGACTCTAGAAACCAGCAG
AGCATATGGGCTCGCTGGCTGCAGTATTCCCGGGTTCATTAGATCCTAAGGTACCTAATTGCCTAGAAAG
GAGCAGACGATATGGCGTCGCTCCCTGCAGGTCGACTCTAGAAACCAGCAGAGCATATGGGCTCGCTGGC
TGCAGTATTCCCGGGTTCATTAGATCCTAAGGTACCTAATTGCCTAGAAAGGAGCAGACGATATGGCGTC
GCTCCCTGCAGGTCGACTCTAGAAACCAGCAGAGCATATGGGCTCGCTGGCTGCAGTATTCCCGGGTTCA
TTAGATCCTAAGGTACCTAATTGCCTAGAAAGGAGCAGACGATATGGCGTCGCTCCCTGCAGGTCGACTC
TAGAAACCAGCAGAGCATATGGGCTCGCTGGCTGCAGTATTCCCGGGTTCATTAGATCCATGTCCCAGGA
TAGAATTTTGTTAGATAGATCTATGCCAGTGTTGAAATCAGACAATTTCGATCCATTGGAAGAAGCTTAC
GAAGGTGGGACAATTCAAAACTATAACGATGAACACCATCTTCATAAATCTTGGGCAAATGTGATTCCGG
ACAAACGAGGACTTTACGACCCTGATTATGAACATGACGCTTGTGGTGTCGGTTTCGTAGCAAATAAGCA
TGGTGAACAGTCTCACAAGATTGTTACTGACGCTAGATATCTTTTAGTGAATATGACACATCGTGGTGCC
GTCTCATCTGATGGGAACGGTGACGGTGCCGGTATTCTGCTAGGTATCCCAAGGGCGAATTCGCGGCCGC
TAAATTCAATTCGCCCTATAGTGAGTCGTATTACAATTCACTGGCCGTCGTTTTACAACGTCGTGACTGG
GAAAACCCTGGCGTTACCCAACTTAATCGCCTTGCAGCACATCCCCCTTTCGCCAGCTGGCGTAATAGCG
AAGAGGCCCGCACCGATCGCCCTTCCCAACAGTTGCGCAGCCTATACGTACGGCAGTTTAAGGTTTACAC
CTATAAAAGAGAGAGCCGTTATCGTCTGTTTGTGGATGTACAGAGTGATATTATTGACACGCCGGGGCGA
CGGATGGTGATCCCCCTGGCCAGTGCACGTCTGCTGTCAGATAAAGTCTCCCGTGAACTTTACCCGGTGG
TGCATATCGGGGATGAAAGCTGGCGCATGATGACCACCGATATGGCCAGTGTGCCGGTCTCCGTTATCGG
GGAAGAAGTGGCTGATCTCAGCCACCGCGAAAATGACATCAAAAACGCCATTAACCTGATGTTCTGGGGA
ATATAAATGTCAGGCATGAGATTATCAAAAAGGATCTTCACCTAGATCCTTTTCACGTAGAAAGCCAGTC
CGCAGAAACGGTGCTGACCCCGGATGAATGTCAGCTACTGGGCTATCTGGACAAGGGAAAACGCAAGCGC
AAAGAGAAAGCAGGTAGCTTGCAGTGGGCTTACATGGCGATAGCTAGACTGGGCGGTTTTATGGACAGCA
AGCGAACCGGAATTGCCAGCTGGGGCGCCCTCTGGTAAGGTTGGGAAGCCCTGCAAAGTAAACTGGATGG
CTTTCTTGCCGCCAAGGATCTGATGGCGCAGGGGATCAAGCTCTGATCAAGAGACAGGATGAGGATCGTT
TCGCATGATTGAACAAGATGGATTGCACGCAGGTTCTCCGGCCGCTTGGGTGGAGAGGCTATTCGGCTAT
GACTGGGCACAACAGACAATCGGCTGCTCTGATGCCGCCGTGTTCCGGCTGTCAGCGCAGGGGCGCCCGG
TTCTTTTTGTCAAGACCGACCTGTCCGGTGCCCTGAATGAACTGCAAGACGAGGCAGCGCGGCTATCGTG
GCTGGCCACGACGGGCGTTCCTTGCGCAGCTGTGCTCGACGTTGTCACTGAAGCGGGAAGGGACTGGCTG
CTATTGGGCGAAGTGCCGGGGCAGGATCTCCTGTCATCTCACCTTGCTCCTGCCGAGAAAGTATCCATCA
TGGCTGATGCAATGCGGCGGCTGCATACGCTTGATCCGGCTACCTGCCCATTCGACCACCAAGCGAAACA
TCGCATCGAGCGAGCACGTACTCGGATGGAAGCCGGTCTTGTCGATCAGGATGATCTGGACGAAGAGCAT
CAGGGGCTCGCGCCAGCCGAACTGTTCGCCAGGCTCAAGGCGAGCATGCCCGACGGCGAGGATCTCGTCG
TGACCCATGGCGATGCCTGCTTGCCGAATATCATGGTGGAAAATGGCCGCTTTTCTGGATTCATCGACTG
TGGCCGGCTGGGTGTGGCGGACCGCTATCAGGACATAGCGTTGGCTACCCGTGATATTGCTGAAGAGCTT
GGCGGCGAATGGGCTGACCGCTTCCTCGTGCTTTACGGTATCGCCGCTCCCGATTCGCAGCGCATCGCCT
TCTATCGCCTTCTTGACGAGTTCTTCTGAATTATTAACGCTTACAATTTCCTGATGCGGTATTTTCTCCT
TACGCATCTGTGCGGTATTTCACACCGCATCAGGTGGCACTTTTCGGGGAAATGTGCGCGGAACCCCTAT
TTGTTTATTTTTCTAAATACATTCAAATATGTATCCGCTCATGAGATTATCAAAAAGGATCTTCACCTAG
ATCCTTTTAAATTAAAAATGAAGTTTTAAATCAATCTAAAGTATATATGAGTAAACTTGGTCTGACAGTT
ACCAATGCTTAATCAGTGAGGCACCTATCTCAGCGATCTGTCTATTTCGTTCATCCATAGTTGCCTGACT
CCCCGTCGTGTAGATAACTACGATACGGGAGGGCTTACCATCTGGCCCCAGTGCTGCAATGATACCGCGA
GACCACGCTCACCGGCTCCAGATTTATCAGCAATAAACCAGCCAGCCGGAAGGCCGAGCGCAGAAGTGGT
CCTGCAACTTTATCCGCCTCCATCCAGTCTATTAATTGTTGCCGGGAAGCTAGAGTAAGTAGTTCGCCAG
TTAATAGTTTGCGCAACGTTGTTGCCATTGCTACAGGCATCGTGGTGTCACGCTCGTCGTTTGGTATGGC
TTCATTCAGCTCCGGTTCCCAACGATCAAGGCGAGTTACATGATCCCCCATGTTGTGCAAAAAAGCGGTT
AGCTCCTTCGGTCCTCCGATCGTTGTCAGAAGTAAGTTGGCCGCAGTGTTATCACTCATGGTTATGGCAG
CACTGCATAATTCTCTTACTGTCATGCCATCCGTAAGATGCTTTTCTGTGACTGGTGAGTACTCAACCAA
GTCATTCTGAGAATAGTGTATGCGGCGACCGAGTTGCTCTTGCCCGGCGTCAATACGGGATAATACCGCG
CCACATAGCAGAACTTTAAAAGTGCTCATCATTGGAAAACGTTCTTCGGGGCGAAAACTCTCAAGGATCT
TACCGCTGTTGAGATCCAGTTCGATGTAACCCACTCGTGCACCCAACTGATCTTCAGCATCTTTTACTTT
CACCAGCGTTTCTGGGTGAGCAAAAACAGGAAGGCAAAATGCCGCAAAAAAGGGAATAAGGGCGACACGG
AAATGTTGAATACTCATACTCTTCCTTTTTCAATATTATTGAAGCATTTATCAGGGTTATTGTCTCATGA
CCAAAATCCCTTAACGTGAGTTTTCGTTCCACTGAGCGTCAGACCCCGTAGAAAAGATCAAAGGATCTTC
TTGAGATCCTTTTTTTCTGCGCGTAATCTGCTGCTTGCAAACAAAAAAACCACCGCTACCAGCGGTGGTT
TGTTTGCCGGATCAAGAGCTACCAACTCTTTTTCCGAAGGTAACTGGCTTCAGCAGAGCGCAGATACCAA
ATACTGTTCTTCTAGTGTAGCCGTAGTTAGGCCACCACTTCAAGAACTCTGTAGCACCGCCTACATACCT
CGCTCTGCTAATCCTGTTACCAGTGGCTGCTGCCAGTGGCGATAAGTCGTGTCTTACCGGGTTGGACTCA
AGACGATAGTTACCGGATAAGGCGCAGCGGTCGGGCTGAACGGGGGGTTCGTGCACACAGCCCAGCTTGG
AGCGAACGACCTACACCGAACTGAGATACCTACAGCGTGAGCTATGAGAAAGCGCCACGCTTCCCGAAGG
GAGAAAGGCGGACAGGTATCCGGTAAGCGGCAGGGTCGGAACAGGAGAGCGCACGAGGGAGCTTCCAGGG
GGAAACGCCTGGTATCTTTATAGTCCTGTCGGGTTTCGCCACCTCTGACTTGAGCGTCGATTTTTGTGAT
GCTCGTCAGGGGGGCGGAGCCTATGGAAAAACGCCAGCAACGCGGCCTTTTTACGGTTCCTGGCCTTTTG
CTGGCCTTTTGCTCACATGTTCTTTCCTGCGTTATCCCCTGATTCTGTGGATAACCGTATTACCGCCTTT
GAGTGAGCTGATACCGCTCGCCGCAGCCGAACGACCGAGCGCAGCGAGTCAGTGAGCGAGGAAGCGGAAG
AGCGCCCAATACGCAAACCGCCTCTCCCCGCGCGTTGGCCGATTCATTAATGCAGCTGGCACGACAGGTT
TCCCGACTGGAAAGCGGGCAGTGAGCGCAACGCAATTAATGTGAGTTAGCTCACTCATTAGGCACCCCAG
GCTTTACACTTTATGCTTCCGGCTCGTATGTTGTGTGGAATTGTGAGCGGATAACAATTTCACACAGGAA
ACAGCTATGACCATGATTACGCCAAGCTCAGAATTAACCCTCACTAAAGGGACTAGTCCTGCAGGTTTAA
ACGAATTCGCCCTTATATA
