Features (pLannotate 1.2.2; 32 found; start..end, strand, type, name):
    416..759     +  promoter       TEF promoter: Ashbya gossypii TEF promoter
    802..1455    +  CDS            HIS3: HIS7_YEAST - Experimental evidence at protein level: Swiss-Prot protein existence level 1. From Saccharomyces cerevisiae (strain ATCC 204508 / S288c) (Baker's yeast).
   1462..1659    +  terminator     TEF terminator: Ashbya gossypii TEF terminator
   2370..2387    +  misc_feature   MCS (fragment): pBluescript multiple cloning site
   2435..2453    -  misc_feature   MCS (fragment): pUC18/19 multiple cloning site
   2556..2574    -  misc_feature   MCS (fragment): pUC18/19 multiple cloning site
   2677..2695    -  misc_feature   MCS (fragment): pUC18/19 multiple cloning site
   2798..2816    -  misc_feature   MCS (fragment): pUC18/19 multiple cloning site
   2919..2937    -  misc_feature   MCS (fragment): pUC18/19 multiple cloning site
   3040..3058    -  misc_feature   MCS (fragment): pUC18/19 multiple cloning site
   3161..3179    -  misc_feature   MCS (fragment): pUC18/19 multiple cloning site
   3282..3300    -  misc_feature   MCS (fragment): pUC18/19 multiple cloning site
   3403..3421    -  misc_feature   MCS (fragment): pUC18/19 multiple cloning site
   3524..3542    -  misc_feature   MCS (fragment): pUC18/19 multiple cloning site
   3645..3663    -  misc_feature   MCS (fragment): pUC18/19 multiple cloning site
   3766..3784    -  misc_feature   MCS (fragment): pUC18/19 multiple cloning site
   3873..4181    +  CDS            GLT1 (fragment): GLT1_YEAST - Experimental evidence at protein level: Swiss-Prot protein existence level 1. Forms L-glutamate from L-glutamine and 2-oxoglutarate. Represents an alternative pathway to L-glutamate dehydrogenase for the biosynthesis of L-glutamate. Participates with glutamine synthetase in ammonia assimilation processes. The enzyme is specific for NADH, L- glutamine and 2-oxoglutarate. From Saccharomyces cerevisiae (strain ATCC 204508 / S288c) (Baker's yeast).
   4215..4233    -  promoter       T7 promoter: promoter for bacteriophage T7 RNA polymerase
   4236..4383    +  CDS            lacZα (fragment): LacZα fragment of β-galactosidase; lacZ fragment
   4393..4696    +  CDS            ccdB (fragment): CcdB, a bacterial toxin that poisons DNA gyrase; ccdB; Plasmids containing the ccdB gene cannot be propagated in standard E. coli strains.
   4744..5013    +  CDS            tnpA (fragment): TN5P_ECOLX - Also known as tnp. Experimental evidence at protein level: Swiss-Prot protein existence level 1. Mediates transposition of transposon Tn5 by a 'cut and paste' mechanism. First, the monomeric transposase binds the 19 bp inverted DNA repeats flanking the transposon. Then, dimerization of the DNA- bound transposase creates a synaptic DNA complex. After nicking of the first DNA strand, excision of the transposon proceeds through a series of intermediates. The transposase then mediates the insertion of the transposon at a new site by strand transfer. The activity of the wild- type tran
   5045..5839    +  CDS            NeoR/KanR: aminoglycoside phosphotransferase from Tn5; aph(3')-II (or nptII); confers resistance to neomycin, kanamycin, and G418 (Geneticin®)
   5860..5910    -  misc_feature   bom (fragment): basis of mobility region from pBR322
   5937..5996    +  promoter       AmpR promoter (fragment): bla
   6089..6949    -  CDS            AmpR: β-lactamase; bla; confers resistance to ampicillin, carbenicillin, and related antibiotics
   6950..7002    -  promoter       AmpR promoter (fragment): bla
   7073..7661    +  rep_origin     ori: high-copy-number ColE1/pMB1/pBR322/pUC origin of replication
   7844..7936    +  CDS            lacI (fragment): lac repressor; lacI; The lac repressor binds to the lac operator to inhibit transcription in E. coli. This inhibition can be relieved by adding lactose or isopropyl-β-D-thiogalactopyranoside (IPTG).
   7949..7970    +  protein_bind   CAP binding site: CAP binding activates transcription in the presence of cAMP. E. coli catabolite activator protein
   7985..8015    +  promoter       lac promoter: promoter for the E. coli lac operon
   8023..8039    +  protein_bind   lac operator: The lac repressor binds to the lac operator to inhibit transcription in E. coli. This inhibition can be relieved by adding lactose or isopropyl-β-D-thiogalactopyranoside (IPTG). lac repressor encoded by lacI
   8084..8102    +  promoter       T3 promoter: promoter for bacteriophage T3 RNA polymerase
>Addgene plasmid #139492 | pVW295 Sequencing Result | analyzer sequence | sequence record 275631
TTAATTAAACCGTTCAACCCTATACAGCGCAAATTTGGTCCTAATACACTTCGGTTTTAATGCGTCAATC
CGATTGGCTCCGATAAGCTTTTGCACATTTTTCAAGTCATATGTCACGACGAACGTGATGCCCGCAAAAC
GTAAAAAAAAGAAGCAATAAATTGCCCAAAAAAAAAATATAAACTGCTTTTCTTAGTCATTCATAAGTTC
TGATGGTCTTCCTTATCTTATTGTATTTTTCGTCCTATTGTTTCATTTCTTACCAAATTAATCAATTCTT
ATATCTTACTTGATAACACACCAAACTAATCGTCTCCACATCATAGGAAGATAGGAAATTGCTATCTCAG
TCCTATACTACGCAGACCTCGAGTCTGTTTAGCTTGCCTCGTCCCCGCCGGGTCACCCGGCCAGCGACAT
GGAGGCCCAGAATACCCTCCTTGACAGTCTTGACGTGCGCAGCTCAGGGGCATGATGTGACTGTCGCCCG
TACATTTAGCCCATACATCCCCATGTATAATCATTTGCATCCATACATTTTGATGGCCGCACGGCGCGAA
GCAAAAATTACGGCTCCTCGCTGCAGACCTGCGAGCAGGGAAACGCTCCCCTCACAGACGCGTTGAATTG
TCCCCACGCCGCGCCCCTGTAGAGAAATATAAAAGGTTAGGATTTGCCACTGAGGTTCTTCTTTCATATA
CTTCCTTTTAAAATCTTGCTAGGATACAGTTCTCACATCACATCCGAACATAAACAACCATGGCAGAACC
AGCCCAAAAAAAGCAAAAACAAACTGTTCAGGAGCGCAAGGCGTTTATCTCCCGTATCACTAATGAAACT
AAAATTCAAATCGCTATTTCGCTGAATGGTGGTTATATTCAAATAAAAGATTCGATTCTTCCTGCAAAGA
AGGATGACGATGTAGCTTCCCAAGCTACTCAGTCACAGGTCATCGATATTCACACAGGTGTTGGCTTTTT
GGATCATATGATCCATGCGTTGGCAAAACACTCTGGTTGGTCTCTTATTGTTGAATGTATTGGTGACCTG
CACATTGACGATCACCATACTACCGAAGATTGCGGTATCGCATTAGGGCAAGCGTTCAAAGAAGCAATGG
GTGCTGTCCGTGGTGTAAAAAGATTCGGTACTGGGTTCGCACCATTGGATGAGGCGCTATCACGTGCCGT
AGTCGATTTATCTAGTAGACCATTTGCTGTAATCGACCTTGGATTGAAGAGAGAGATGATTGGTGATTTA
TCCACTGAAATGATTCCACACTTTTTGGAAAGTTTCGCGGAGGCGGCCAGAATTACTTTGCATGTTGATT
GTCTGAGAGGTTTCAACGATCACCACAGAAGTGAGAGTGCGTTCAAGGCTTTGGCTGTTGCCATAAGAGA
AGCTATTTCTAGCAATGGCACCAATGACGTTCCCTCAACCAAAGGTGTTTTGATGTGAAGTACTGACAAT
AAAAAGATTCTTGTTTTCAAGAACTTGTCATTTGTATAGTTTTTTTATATTGTAGTTGTTCTATTTTAAT
CAAATGTTAGCGTGATTTATATTTTTTTTCGCCTCGACATCATCTGCCCAGATGCGAAGTTAAGTGCGCA
GAAAGTAATATCATGCGTCAATCGTATGTGAATGCTGGTCGCTATACTGCTGTCGATTCGATACTAACGC
CGCCATCCAGAGCTCTTATGTAAGTGCGTAAGTACCTAAATAGCTTAGCCTGACGACGGATGAATATGTT
GACAGTCTAGCAAACAGTAGTAGTCCACTACTCGATATAAAACTGTAAGCACCATTATTTCAGCATGCGG
AACAATTGTTGTTACTAGGTTCTAGAAATCCCTTAAGATGGTAAAAAAATAGAGCTATAAACTCAGTGAG
ATTTATTTTTGTGTCAAGAAATTATGCTTGCGTGTTAGTTTTCTCTATTCCCACCATTACGTAGATCTCC
CGTCTTTTTTTTTTCTTTTTCTGCATATGACGTCTGTTCTTCCTTCCCCCCCTGGAGTACAAGGAAAGTA
TCACTATTAGAACTCTACAGTACCTTTCTTCCACGCCCTTTAGTGCATTTAGGGATTTTCATTACTGCTA
ATCCAAGACTTGAACCGGATTGTTGATCAGCCCCCTTCTTAAGCTGATTGCGAAACTCCCTAAGGGTTAA
GGAATTAGTAAGTTTAGGGAGGAGACAGGGAGATTGTTCAAACGAATAGCGTAGATTTAACTGATCATAC
CTCAGAAACTAATTGTATAAAATGGCAAATCTGGATGGGAATAAATTTGACTCATGCCAGGTAATTATAC
CTTGGACTTGTATCATAGAGATATAGATTATACACATTTAGAAAATAGCCAAAAGAAAATCTAGAACTAG
TGGATCCTAAGGTACCTAATTGCCTAGAAAGGAGCAGACGATATGGCGTCGCTCCCTGCAGGTCGACTCT
AGAAACCAGCAGAGCATATGGGCTCGCTGGCTGCAGTATTCCCGGGTTCATTAGATCCTAAGGTACCTAA
TTGCCTAGAAAGGAGCAGACGATATGGCGTCGCTCCCTGCAGGTCGACTCTAGAAACCAGCAGAGCATAT
GGGCTCGCTGGCTGCAGTATTCCCGGGTTCATTAGATCCTAAGGTACCTAATTGCCTAGAAAGGAGCAGA
CGATATGGCGTCGCTCCCTGCAGGTCGACTCTAGAAACCAGCAGAGCATATGGGCTCGCTGGCTGCAGTA
TTCCCGGGTTCATTAGATCCTAAGGTACCTAATTGCCTAGAAAGGAGCAGACGATATGGCGTCGCTCCCT
GCAGGTCGACTCTAGAAACCAGCAGAGCATATGGGCTCGCTGGCTGCAGTATTCCCGGGTTCATTAGATC
CTAAGGTACCTAATTGCCTAGAAAGGAGCAGACGATATGGCGTCGCTCCCTGCAGGTCGACTCTAGAAAC
CAGCAGAGCATATGGGCTCGCTGGCTGCAGTATTCCCGGGTTCATTAGATCCTAAGGTACCTAATTGCCT
AGAAAGGAGCAGACGATATGGCGTCGCTCCCTGCAGGTCGACTCTAGAAACCAGCAGAGCATATGGGCTC
GCTGGCTGCAGTATTCCCGGGTTCATTAGATCCTAAGGTACCTAATTGCCTAGAAAGGAGCAGACGATAT
GGCGTCGCTCCCTGCAGGTCGACTCTAGAAACCAGCAGAGCATATGGGCTCGCTGGCTGCAGTATTCCCG
GGTTCATTAGATCCTAAGGTACCTAATTGCCTAGAAAGGAGCAGACGATATGGCGTCGCTCCCTGCAGGT
CGACTCTAGAAACCAGCAGAGCATATGGGCTCGCTGGCTGCAGTATTCCCGGGTTCATTAGATCCTAAGG
TACCTAATTGCCTAGAAAGGAGCAGACGATATGGCGTCGCTCCCTGCAGGTCGACTCTAGAAACCAGCAG
AGCATATGGGCTCGCTGGCTGCAGTATTCCCGGGTTCATTAGATCCTAAGGTACCTAATTGCCTAGAAAG
GAGCAGACGATATGGCGTCGCTCCCTGCAGGTCGACTCTAGAAACCAGCAGAGCATATGGGCTCGCTGGC
TGCAGTATTCCCGGGTTCATTAGATCCTAAGGTACCTAATTGCCTAGAAAGGAGCAGACGATATGGCGTC
GCTCCCTGCAGGTCGACTCTAGAAACCAGCAGAGCATATGGGCTCGCTGGCTGCAGTATTCCCGGGTTCA
TTAGATCCTAAGGTACCTAATTGCCTAGAAAGGAGCAGACGATATGGCGTCGCTCCCTGCAGGTCGACTC
TAGAAACCAGCAGAGCATATGGGCTCGCTGGCTGCAGTATTCCCGGGTTCATTAGATCCATGTCCCAGGA
TAGAATTTTGTTAGATAGATCTATGCCAGTGTTGAAATCAGACAATTTCGATCCATTGGAAGAAGCTTAC
GAAGGTGGGACAATTCAAAACTATAACGATGAACACCATCTTCATAAATCTTGGGCAAATGTGATTCCGG
ACAAACGAGGACTTTACGACCCTGATTATGAACATGACGCTTGTGGTGTCGGTTTCGTAGCAAATAAGCA
TGGTGAACAGTCTCACAAGATTGTTACTGACGCTAGATATCTTTTAGTGAATATGACACATCGTGGTGCC
GTCTCATCTGATGGGAACGGTGACGGTGCCGGTATTCTGCTAGGTATCCCAAGGGCGAATTCGCGGCCGC
TAAATTCAATTCGCCCTATAGTGAGTCGTATTACAATTCACTGGCCGTCGTTTTACAACGTCGTGACTGG
GAAAACCCTGGCGTTACCCAACTTAATCGCCTTGCAGCACATCCCCCTTTCGCCAGCTGGCGTAATAGCG
AAGAGGCCCGCACCGATCGCCCTTCCCAACAGTTGCGCAGCCTATACGTACGGCAGTTTAAGGTTTACAC
CTATAAAAGAGAGAGCCGTTATCGTCTGTTTGTGGATGTACAGAGTGATATTATTGACACGCCGGGGCGA
CGGATGGTGATCCCCCTGGCCAGTGCACGTCTGCTGTCAGATAAAGTCTCCCGTGAACTTTACCCGGTGG
TGCATATCGGGGATGAAAGCTGGCGCATGATGACCACCGATATGGCCAGTGTGCCGGTCTCCGTTATCGG
GGAAGAAGTGGCTGATCTCAGCCACCGCGAAAATGACATCAAAAACGCCATTAACCTGATGTTCTGGGGA
ATATAAATGTCAGGCATGAGATTATCAAAAAGGATCTTCACCTAGATCCTTTTCACGTAGAAAGCCAGTC
CGCAGAAACGGTGCTGACCCCGGATGAATGTCAGCTACTGGGCTATCTGGACAAGGGAAAACGCAAGCGC
AAAGAGAAAGCAGGTAGCTTGCAGTGGGCTTACATGGCGATAGCTAGACTGGGCGGTTTTATGGACAGCA
AGCGAACCGGAATTGCCAGCTGGGGCGCCCTCTGGTAAGGTTGGGAAGCCCTGCAAAGTAAACTGGATGG
CTTTCTTGCCGCCAAGGATCTGATGGCGCAGGGGATCAAGCTCTGATCAAGAGACAGGATGAGGATCGTT
TCGCATGATTGAACAAGATGGATTGCACGCAGGTTCTCCGGCCGCTTGGGTGGAGAGGCTATTCGGCTAT
GACTGGGCACAACAGACAATCGGCTGCTCTGATGCCGCCGTGTTCCGGCTGTCAGCGCAGGGGCGCCCGG
TTCTTTTTGTCAAGACCGACCTGTCCGGTGCCCTGAATGAACTGCAAGACGAGGCAGCGCGGCTATCGTG
GCTGGCCACGACGGGCGTTCCTTGCGCAGCTGTGCTCGACGTTGTCACTGAAGCGGGAAGGGACTGGCTG
CTATTGGGCGAAGTGCCGGGGCAGGATCTCCTGTCATCTCACCTTGCTCCTGCCGAGAAAGTATCCATCA
TGGCTGATGCAATGCGGCGGCTGCATACGCTTGATCCGGCTACCTGCCCATTCGACCACCAAGCGAAACA
TCGCATCGAGCGAGCACGTACTCGGATGGAAGCCGGTCTTGTCGATCAGGATGATCTGGACGAAGAGCAT
CAGGGGCTCGCGCCAGCCGAACTGTTCGCCAGGCTCAAGGCGAGCATGCCCGACGGCGAGGATCTCGTCG
TGACCCATGGCGATGCCTGCTTGCCGAATATCATGGTGGAAAATGGCCGCTTTTCTGGATTCATCGACTG
TGGCCGGCTGGGTGTGGCGGACCGCTATCAGGACATAGCGTTGGCTACCCGTGATATTGCTGAAGAGCTT
GGCGGCGAATGGGCTGACCGCTTCCTCGTGCTTTACGGTATCGCCGCTCCCGATTCGCAGCGCATCGCCT
TCTATCGCCTTCTTGACGAGTTCTTCTGAATTATTAACGCTTACAATTTCCTGATGCGGTATTTTCTCCT
TACGCATCTGTGCGGTATTTCACACCGCATCAGGTGGCACTTTTCGGGGAAATGTGCGCGGAACCCCTAT
TTGTTTATTTTTCTAAATACATTCAAATATGTATCCGCTCATGAGATTATCAAAAAGGATCTTCACCTAG
ATCCTTTTAAATTAAAAATGAAGTTTTAAATCAATCTAAAGTATATATGAGTAAACTTGGTCTGACAGTT
ACCAATGCTTAATCAGTGAGGCACCTATCTCAGCGATCTGTCTATTTCGTTCATCCATAGTTGCCTGACT
CCCCGTCGTGTAGATAACTACGATACGGGAGGGCTTACCATCTGGCCCCAGTGCTGCAATGATACCGCGA
GACCCACGCTCACCGGCTCCAGATTTATCAGCAATAAACCAGCCAGCCGGAAGGGCCGAGCGCAGAAGTG
GTCCTGCAACTTTATCCGCCTCCATCCAGTCTATTAATTGTTGCCGGGAAGCTAGAGTAAGTAGTTCGCC
AGTTAATAGTTTGCGCAACGTTGTTGCCATTGCTACAGGCATCGTGGTGTCACGCTCGTCGTTTGGTATG
GCTTCATTCAGCTCCGGTTCCCAACGATCAAGGCGAGTTACATGATCCCCCATGTTGTGCAAAAAAGCGG
TTAGCTCCTTCGGTCCTCCGATCGTTGTCAGAAGTAAGTTGGCCGCAGTGTTATCACTCATGGTTATGGC
AGCACTGCATAATTCTCTTACTGTCATGCCATCCGTAAGATGCTTTTCTGTGACTGGTGAGTACTCAACC
AAGTCATTCTGAGAATAGTGTATGCGGCGACCGAGTTGCTCTTGCCCGGCGTCAATACGGGATAATACCG
CGCCACATAGCAGAACTTTAAAAGTGCTCATCATTGGAAAACGTTCTTCGGGGCGAAAACTCTCAAGGAT
CTTACCGCTGTTGAGATCCAGTTCGATGTAACCCACTCGTGCACCCAACTGATCTTCAGCATCTTTTACT
TTCACCAGCGTTTCTGGGTGAGCAAAAACAGGAAGGCAAAATGCCGCAAAAAAGGGAATAAGGGCGACAC
GGAAATGTTGAATACTCATACTCTTCCTTTTTCAATATTATTGAAGCATTTATCAGGGTTATTGTCTCAT
GACCAAAATCCCTTAACGTGAGTTTTCGTTCCACTGAGCGTCAGACCCCGTAGAAAAGATCAAAGGATCT
TCTTGAGATCCTTTTTTTCTGCGCGTAATCTGCTGCTTGCAAACAAAAAAACCACCGCTACCAGCGGTGG
TTTGTTTGCCGGATCAAGAGCTACCAACTCTTTTTCCGAAGGTAACTGGCTTCAGCAGAGCGCAGATACC
AAATACTGTTCTTCTAGTGTAGCCGTAGTTAGGCCACCACTTCAAGAACTCTGTAGCACCGCCTACATAC
CTCGCTCTGCTAATCCTGTTACCAGTGGCTGCTGCCAGTGGCGATAAGTCGTGTCTTACCGGGTTGGACT
CAAGACGATAGTTACCGGATAAGGCGCAGCGGTCGGGCTGAACGGGGGGTTCGTGCACACAGCCCAGCTT
GGAGCGAACGACCTACACCGAACTGAGATACCTACAGCGTGAGCTATGAGAAAGCGCCACGCTTCCCGAA
GGGAGAAAGGCGGACAGGTATCCGGTAAGCGGCAGGGTCGGAACAGGAGAGCGCACGAGGGAGCTTCCAG
GGGGAAACGCCTGGTATCTTTATAGTCCTGTCGGGTTTCGCCACCTCTGACTTGAGCGTCGATTTTTGTG
ATGCTCGTCAGGGGGGCGGAGCCTATGGAAAAACGCCAGCAACGCGGCCTTTTTACGGTTCCTGGCCTTT
TGCTGGCCTTTTGCTCACATGTTCTTTCCTGCGTTATCCCCTGATTCTGTGGATAACCGTATTACCGCCT
TTGAGTGAGCTGATACCGCTCGCCGCAGCCGAACGACCGAGCGCAGCGAGTCAGTGAGCGAGGAAGCGGA
AGAGCGCCCAATACGCAAACCGCCTCTCCCCGCGCGTTGGCCGATTCATTAATGCAGCTGGCACGACAGG
TTTCCCGACTGGAAAGCGGGCAGTGAGCGCAACGCAATTAATGTGAGTTAGCTCACTCATTAGGCACCCC
AGGCTTTACACTTTATGCTTCCGGCTCGTATGTTGTGTGGAATTGTGAGCGGATAACAATTTCACACAGG
AAACAGCTATGACCATGATTACGCCAAGCTCAGAATTAACCCTCACTAAAGGGACTAGTCCTGCAGGTTT
AAACGAATTCGCCCTTATATA
